Addgene plasmid #66968: G protein alpha-s-mCherry
Purpose: G protein alpha-s internally tagged with mCherry and EE epitope
Depositing lab: Catherine Berlot. Depositing organization: Geisinger Health Center. Publication: Live cell imaging of Gs and the beta2-adrenergic receptor demonstrates that both alphas and beta1gamma7 internalize upon stimulation and exhibit similar trafficking patterns that differ from that of the beta2-adrenergic receptor. Hynes TR, Mervine SM, Yost EA, Sabo JL, Berlot CH. J Biol Chem. 2004 Oct 15;279(42):44101-12. Epub 2004 Aug 5. 10.1074/jbc.M405151200 PubMed 15297467.
Backbone
  Vector backbone: pcDNAI/Amp
  Backbone manufacturer: Invitrogen
  Backbone size w/o insert (bp): 4800
  Total vector size (bp): 7094
  Vector type: Mammalian Expression
Growth in bacteria
  Bacterial resistance: Ampicillin, 100 μg/mL
  Growth temperature: 37°C
  Growth strain: DH10B
  Copy number: High Copy
Gene/Insert
  Gene/Insert name: G-alpha-s-EE-mCherry (alt name: Gnas)
  Species: R. norvegicus (rat); Discosoma sp.
  Insert size (bp): 2284
  Mutation: BamHI sites in the alpha-s cDNA were removed and alpha-s residues 73-84 were replaced with Gly-Ser adding a unique BamHI site into which mCherry was subcloned.
  Entrez Gene: Gnas (a.k.a. ALEX, G-alpha-8, Gnas1, Gnpas, Nesp55, SCG6)
  Promoter: CMV
  Tag / fusion protein: mCherry flanked by SGGGS on each side was inserted in place of alpha-s residues 73- 84.; internal EE epitope (residues 189-194 in alpha- s sequence are EYMPTE)
  Cloning method: Restriction Enzyme; 5′ cloning site HindIII (not destroyed); 3′ cloning site HindIII (not destroyed)
  Sequencing primers: 5′ T7; 3′ SP6
Resource information
  A portion of this plasmid was derived from a plasmid made by: Alpha-s-EE was produced in the laboratory of Henry Bourne, University of California, San Francisco, CA. mCherry was obtained from Roger Tsien, University of California, San Diego, CA.
Terms and licenses: Academic/Nonprofit Terms; Industry Terms: Not Available to Industry
Depositor comments: Reference for alpha-s-EE: Wilson PT, Bourne HR. Fatty acylation of αz. Effects of palmitoylation and myristoylation on αz signaling. J Biol Chem. 1995;270:9667-75. Reference for mCherry: Shaner NC, Campbell RE, Steinbach PA, Giepmans BN, Palmer AE, Tsien RY. Improved monomeric red, orange and yellow fluorescent proteins derived from Discosoma sp. red fluorescent protein. Nat Biotechnol. 2004;22(12):1567-72. PubMed PMID: 15558047.
How to cite: G protein alpha-s-mCherry was a gift from Catherine Berlot (Addgene plasmid # 66968 ; http://n2t.net/addgene:66968 ; RRID:Addgene_66968)
