[The description below was written by a language model from this plasmid's Addgene catalogue record and pLannotate feature annotations shown in this document.]
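Description:
G protein alpha-s-mCherry is a mammalian expression plasmid built on the pcDNAI/Amp backbone, about 7.1 kb in total. It is maintained in E. coli at high copy through a ColE1/pUC-type origin and selected with ampicillin via the β-lactamase gene. An f1 origin is also present. The annotated backbone carries an SV40 origin of replication, which permits episomal amplification in cells supplying large T antigen, along with fragments of polyomavirus sequence. No mammalian selection marker is annotated, which suits transient transfection.

The roughly 2.3 kb insert, cloned at HindIII sites, is rat Gnas (the stimulatory G protein alpha subunit) carrying two internal modifications. BamHI sites in the cDNA were removed and residues 73–84 were replaced with a short Gly-Ser junction that creates a unique BamHI site. mCherry, flanked on each side by a flexible Ser/Gly linker, was inserted there. An internal EE epitope at residues 189–194 allows antibody detection. In the feature table mCherry accordingly sits between two G-alpha coding segments. The automated tool labelled these by homology to fungal and mosquito G proteins, but they correspond to the rat alpha-s halves described in the catalogue entry. Placing the tag internally leaves both termini of alpha-s unmodified.

Expression is driven by the CMV immediate-early enhancer and promoter, and the transcript is processed using the SV40 small t intron and SV40 polyadenylation signal. T7 and SP6 promoters flank the insert and serve as sequencing primer sites. According to the associated publication title, related constructs were used for live-cell imaging of Gs localisation and trafficking after β2-adrenergic receptor stimulation.
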