Features (pLannotate 1.2.2; 22 found; start..end, strand, type, name):
      2..570     +  rep_origin     ori: high-copy-number ColE1/pMB1/pBR322/pUC origin of replication
    603..1061    -  rep_origin     f1 ori (sequence partly withheld): f1 bacteriophage origin of replication; arrow indicates direction of (+) strand synthesis
   1049..1170    -  CDS            M13 gene IV (fragment) (sequence partly withheld): pIV; IV; phage assembly
   1272..1376    +  promoter       AmpR promoter: bla
   1377..2237    +  CDS            AmpR: β-lactamase; bla; confers resistance to ampicillin, carbenicillin, and related antibiotics
   2310..2689    +  enhancer       CMV enhancer: human cytomegalovirus immediate early enhancer
   2690..2893    +  promoter       CMV promoter: human cytomegalovirus (CMV) immediate early promoter
   2889..2922    +  LTR            5' LTR (truncated) (fragment): truncated 5' long terminal repeat (LTR) from HIV-1
   2938..2956    +  promoter       T7 promoter: promoter for bacteriophage T7 RNA polymerase
   3166..3369    +  CDS            fadA (fragment): GPA1_EMENI - Experimental evidence at protein level: Swiss-Prot protein existence level 1. Guanine nucleotide-binding proteins (G proteins) are involved as modulators or transducers in various transmembrane signaling systems. From Emericella nidulans (strain FGSC A4 / ATCC 38163 / CBS 112.46 / NRRL 194 / M139) (Aspergillus nidulans).
   3400..4107    +  CDS            mCherry: mCherry is a basic (constitutively fluorescent) red fluorescent protein published in 2004, derived from Discosoma sp.. It is reported to be a very rapidly-maturing monomer with low acid sensitivity.
   4117..5055    +  CDS            G-s-alpha-60A (fragment): GNAS_ANOGA - Experimental evidence at transcript level: Swiss-Prot protein existence level 2. Guanine nucleotide-binding proteins (G proteins) are involved as modulators or transducers in various transmembrane signaling systems. The G(s) protein is involved in hormonal regulation of adenylate cyclase: it activates the cyclase. Participates in olfactory signal transduction. From Anopheles gambiae (African malaria mosquito).
   5370..5388    -  promoter       SP6 promoter: promoter for bacteriophage SP6 RNA polymerase
   5396..5470    +  CDS            small t antigen (fragment): SV40 (simian virus 40) small t antigen
   5472..5537    +  intron         small t intron: SV40 (simian virus 40) small t antigen intron
   5667..5687    +  CDS            SV40 NLS: nuclear localization signal of SV40 (simian virus 40) large T antigen
   5694..5828    +  CDS            LT_POVHA (fragment): Protein inferred from homology: Swiss-Prot protein existence level 3. Isoform large T antigen is a key early protein essential for both driving viral replication and inducing cellular transformation. Plays a role in viral genome replication by driving entry of quiescent cells into the cell cycle and by autoregulating the synthesis of viral early mRNA. Displays highly oncogenic activities by corrupting the host cellular checkpoint mechanisms that guard cell division and the transcription, replication, and repair of DNA. Participates in the modulation of cellular gene expression preceeding viral
   5853..5936    +  CDS            large T antigen (fragment): large T antigen from SV40 (simian virus 40)
   5959..6093    +  polyA_signal   SV40 poly(A) signal: SV40 polyadenylation signal
   6094..6462    -  CDS            VP2_POVMA (fragment): Experimental evidence at protein level: Swiss-Prot protein existence level 1. [Isoform VP3]: structural protein that resides within the core of the capsid surrounded by 72 VP1 pentamers. Following virus endocytosis and trafficking to the endoplasmic reticulum, VP2 and VP3 form oligomers and integrate into the endoplasmic reticulum membrane. Heterooligomer VP2-VP3 may create a viroporin for transporting the viral genome across the endoplasmic reticulum membrane to the cytoplasm. Nuclear entry of the viral DNA involves the selective exposure and importin recognition of VP2 or Vp3 nuclear localiz
   6830..6928    -  CDS            VP1_POVMP (fragment): Experimental evidence at protein level: Swiss-Prot protein existence level 1. Forms an icosahedral capsid with a T=7 symmetry and a 40 nm diameter. The capsid is composed of 72 pentamers linked to each other by disulfide bonds and associated with VP2 or VP3 proteins. Interacts with terminal alpha(2,3)-linked sialic acids on the cell surface to provide virion attachment to target cell. This attachment induces virion internalization predominantly through caveolin-mediated endocytosis. Once attached, the virion is internalized by caveolin- mediated endocytosis and traffics to the endoplasmic reti
   6939..7074    +  rep_origin     SV40 ori: SV40 origin of replication
>Addgene plasmid #66968 | G protein alpha-s-mCherry | depositor full sequence | sequence record 121428 | G protein alpha-s-mCherry sequence 7098 bps
GGCGTAATCTGCTGCTTGCAAACAAAAAAACCACCGCTACCAGCGGTGGTTTGTTTGCCGGATCAAGAGC
TACCAACTCTTTTTCCGAAGGTAACTGGCTTCAGCAGAGCGCAGATACCAAATACTGTCCTTCTAGTGTA
GCCGTAGTTAGGCCACCACTTCAAGAACTCTGTAGCACCGCCTACATACCTCGCTCTGCTAATCCTGTTA
CCAGTGGCTGCTGCCAGTGGCGATAAGTCGTGTCTTACCGGGTTGGACTCAAGACGATAGTTACCGGATA
AGGCGCAGCGGTCGGGCTGAACGGGGGGTTCGTGCACACAGCCCAGCTTGGAGCGAACGACCTACACCGA
ACTGAGATACCTACAGCGTGAGCATTGAGAAAGCGCCACGCTTCCCGAAGGGAGAAAGGCGGACAGGTAT
CCGGTAAGCGGCAGGGTCGGAACAGGAGAGCGCACGAGGGAGCTTCCAGGGGGAAACGCCTGGTATCTTT
ATAGTCCTGTCGGGTTTCGCCACCTCTGACTTGAGCGTCGATTTTTGTGATGCTCGTCAGGGGGGCGGAG
CCTATGGAAAAACGCCAGCAACGCAAGCTAGCTTCTAGCTAGAAATTGTAAACGTTAATATTTTGTTAAA
ATTCGCGTTAAATTTTTGTTAAATCAGCTCATTTTTTAACCAATAGGCCGAAATCGGCAAAATCCCTTAT
AAATCAAAAGAATAGCCCGAGATAGGGT
[37 nt withheld, positions 729-765]
AAAGAACGTGGACTCCAACGTCAAAGGGCGAAAAACCGTCTATCAGGGCGATGGCC
[115 nt withheld, positions 822-936]
G
[144 nt withheld, positions 938-1081]
ACCGTATAACGTGCTTTCCTCGTTG
[64 nt withheld, positions 1107-1170]
CTGGATTACCAAAGGGCCTCGTGATACGCCTATTTTTATAGGTTAATGTCATGATAATAATGGTTTCTTA
GACGTCAGGTGGCACTTTTCGGGGAAATGTGCGCGGAACCCCTATTTGTTTATTTTTCTAAATACATTCA
AATATGTATCCGCTCATGAGACAATAACCCTGATAAATGCTTCAATAATATTGAAAAAGGAAGAGTATGA
GTATTCAACATTTCCGTGTCGCCCTTATTCCCTTTTTTGCGGCATTTTGCCTTCCTGTTTTTGCTCACCC
AGAAACGCTGGTGAAAGTAAAAGATGCTGAAGATCAGTTGGGTGCACGAGTGGGTTACATCGAACTGGAT
CTCAACAGCGGTAAGATCCTTGAGAGTTTTCGCCCCGAAGAACGTTTTCCAATGATGAGCACTTTTAAAG
TTCTGCTATGTGGCGCGGTATTATCCCGTGTTGACGCCGGGCAAGAGCAACTCGGTCGCCGCATACACTA
TTCTCAGAATGACTTGGTTGAGTACTCACCAGTCACAGAAAAGCATCTTACGGATGGCATGACAGTAAGA
GAATTATGCAGTGCTGCCATAACCATGAGTGATAACACTGCGGCCAACTTACTTCTGACAACGATCGGAG
GACCGAAGGAGCTAACCGCTTTTTTGCACAACATGGGGGATCATGTAACTCGCCTTGATCGTTGGGAACC
GGAGCTGAATGAAGCCATACCAAACGACGAGCGTGACACCACGATGCCTGCAGCAATGGCAACAACGTTG
CGCAAACTATTAACTGGCGAACTACTTACTCTAGCTTCCCGGCAACAATTAATAGACTGGATGGAGGCGG
ATAAAGTTGCAGGACCACTTCTGCGCTCGGCCCTTCCGGCTGGCTGGTTTATTGCTGATAAATCTGGAGC
CGGTGAGCGTGGGTCTCGCGGTATCATTGCAGCACTGGGGCCAGATGGTAAGCCCTCCCGTATCGTAGTT
ATCTACACGACGGGGAGTCAGGCAACTATGGATGAACGAAATAGACAGATCGCTGAGATAGGTGCCTCAC
TGATTAAGCATTGGTAACTGTCAGACCAAGTTTACTCATATATACTTTAGATTGATTTAAAACTTCATTT
TTAATTTCTCTAGCGCGTTGACATTGATTATTGACTAGTTATTAATAGTAATCAATTACGGGGTCATTAG
TTCATAGCCCATATATGGAGTTCCGCGTTACATAACTTACGGTAAATGGCCCGCCTGGCTGACCGCCCAA
CGACCCCCGCCCATTGACGTCAATAATGACGTATGTTCCCATAGTAACGCCAATAGGGACTTTCCATTGA
CGTCAATGGGTGGACTATTTACGGTAAACTGCCCACTTGGCAGTACATCAAGTGTATCATATGCCAAGTA
CGCCCCCTATTGACGTCAATGACGGTAAATGGCCCGCCTGGCATTATGCCCAGTACATGACCTTATGGGA
CTTTCCTACTTGGCAGTACATCTACGTATTAGTCATCGCTATTACCATGGTGATGCGGTTTTGGCAGTAC
ATCAATGGGCGTGGATAGCGGTTTGACTCACGGGGATTTCCAAGTCTCCACCCCATTGACGTCAATGGGA
GTTTGTTTTGGCACCAAAATCAACGGGACTTTCCAAAATGTCGTAACAACTCCGCCCCATTGACGCAAAT
GGGCGGTAGGCGTGTACGGTGGGAGGTCTATATAAGCAGAGCTCTCTGGCTAACTAGAGAACCCACTGCT
TACTGGCTTATCGAAATTAATACGACTCACTATAGGGAGACCCAAGCTTGGTCGACCAATTCCGCAGCAG
CAGCTCCCGCGGCTCCTGCTCTGCTCCGCCTCGGCCCCGGAGCGAGGGGCGGAGAGCCGCGCGCTTGCCT
TAGTCCGAGCCGCCACCCTCCCCGCGTTCCCCGCTTTCCCGGCCCGCCCGAGGCCGCCCGCCCCGTCCCC
GCCGCCCCGCAGCCCGGCCGCGCCCCGCCGCCGCCATGGGCTGCCTCGGCAACAGTAAGACCGAGGACCA
GCGCAACGAGGAGAAGGCGCAGCGCGAGGCCAACAAAAAGATCGAGAAGCAGCTGCAGAAGGACAAGCAG
GTCTACCGGGCCACGCACCGCCTGCTGCTGCTGGGTGCTGGAGAGTCTGGCAAAAGCACCATTGTGAAGC
AGATGAGGATTCTACATGTTAATGGGTTTAACGGAGAGGGATCCGGTGGGGGCGGGAGCATGGTGAGCAA
GGGCGAGGAGGATAACATGGCCATCATCAAGGAGTTCATGCGCTTCAAGGTGCACATGGAGGGCTCCGTG
AACGGCCACGAGTTCGAGATCGAGGGCGAGGGCGAGGGCCGCCCCTACGAGGGCACCCAGACCGCCAAGC
TGAAGGTGACCAAGGGTGGCCCCCTGCCCTTCGCCTGGGACATCCTGTCCCCTCAGTTCATGTACGGCTC
CAAGGCCTACGTGAAGCACCCCGCCGACATCCCCGACTACTTGAAGCTGTCCTTCCCCGAGGGCTTCAAG
TGGGAGCGCGTGATGAACTTCGAGGACGGCGGCGTGGTGACCGTGACCCAGGACTCCTCCCTGCAGGACG
GCGAGTTCATCTACAAGGTGAAGCTGCGCGGCACCAACTTCCCCTCCGACGGCCCCGTAATGCAGAAGAA
GACCATGGGCTGGGAGGCCTCCTCCGAGCGGATGTACCCCGAGGACGGCGCCCTGAAGGGCGAGATCAAG
CAGAGGCTGAAGCTGAAGGACGGCGGCCACTACGACGCTGAGGTCAAGACCACCTACAAGGCCAAGAAGC
CCGTGCAGCTGCCCGGCGCCTACAACGTCAACATCAAGTTGGACATCACCTCCCACAACGAGGACTACAC
CATCGTGGAACAGTACGAACGCGCCGAGGGCCGCCACTCCACCGGCGGCATGGACGAGCTGTACAAGTCC
GGAGGTGGAGGATCCGATGGTGAGAAGGCCACCAAAGTGCAGGACATCAAAAACAACCTGAAGGAGGCCA
TTGAAACCATTGTGGCCGCCATGAGCAACCTGGTGCCCCCCGTGGAGCTGGCCAACCCTGAGAACCAGTT
CAGAGTGGACTACATTCTGAGCGTGATGAACGTGCCAAACTTTGACTTCCCACCTGAATTCTATGAGCAT
GCCAAGGCTCTGTGGGAGGATGAGGGAGTTCGTGCCTGCTACGAGCGCTCCAACGAGTACCAGCTGATCG
ACTGTGCCCAGTACTTCCTGGACAAGATTGATGTGATCAAGCAGGCCGAGTACATGCCGACTGAGCAGGA
CCTGCTTCGCTGCCGCGTCCTGACCTCTGGAATCTTTGAGACCAAGTTCCAGGTGGACAAAGTCAACTTC
CACATGTTCGATGTGGGCGGCCAGCGCGATGAACGCCGCAAGTGGATTCAGTGCTTCAATGATGTGACTG
CCATCATCTTCGTGGTGGCCAGCAGCAGCTACAACATGGTCATCCGGGAGGACAACCAGACCAACCGTCT
GCAGGAGGCTCTGAACCTCTTCAAGAGCATCTGGAACAACAGATGGCTGCGTACCATCTCTGTGATCCTC
TTCCTCAACAAGCAAGATCTGCTTGCTGAGAAGGTCCTCGCTGGGAAATCGAAGATTGAGGACTACTTTC
CAGAGTTCGCTCGCTACACCACTCCTGAGGATGCGACTCCCGAGCCCGGAGAGGACCCACGCGTGACCCG
GGCCAAGTACTTCATCCGGGATGAGTTTCTGAGAATCAGCACTGCTAGTGGAGATGGACGTCACTACTGC
TACCCTCACTTTACCTGCGCCGTGGACACTGAGAACATCCGCCGTGTCTTCAACGACTGCCGTGACATCA
TCCAGCGCATGCATCTTCGCCAATACGAGCTGCTCTAAGAAGGGAACGCCCAAATTTAATTCAGCCTTAA
GCACAATTAATTAAGAGTGAAACGCAATCGTACAAGCAGTTGATCACCCACCATAGGGCATGATCAACAC
CGCAACCTTTCCCTTTTCTCCCCAGTGATTCTGAAAACCCCCTCTTCCCTTCAGCTTGCTTAGATGTTCC
AAATTTAGTAAGCTCCAAGCTTGGCCAAGCTTGGTACCGAGCTCGGATCGATCCACTAGTAACGGCCGCC
AGTGTGCTGGAATTCTGCAGATATCCATCACACTGGCGGCCGCTCGAGCATGCATCTAGAGGGCCCTATT
CTATAGTGTCACCTAAATGCTAGAGGATCTTTGTGAAGGAACCTTACTTCTGTGGTGTGACATAATTGGA
CAAACTACCTACAGAGATTTAAAGCTCTAAGGTAAATATAAAATTTTTAAGTGTATAATGTGTTAAACTA
CTGATTCTAATTGTTTGTGTATTTTAGATTCCAACCTATGGAACTGATGAATGGGAGCAGTGGTGGAATG
CCTTTAATGAGGAAAACCTGTTTTGCTCAGAAGAAATGCCATCTAGTGATGATGAGGCTACTGCTGACTC
TCAACATTCTACTCCTCCAAAAAAGAAGAGAAAGGTAGAAGACCCCAAGGACTTTCCTTCAGAATTGCTA
AGTTTTTTGAGTCATGCTGTGTTTAGTAATAGAACTCTTGCTTGCTTTGCTATTTACACCACAAAGGAAA
AAGCTGCACTGCTATACAAGAAAATTATGGAAAAATATTTGATGTATAGTGCCTTGACTAGAGATCATAA
TCAGCCATACCACATTTGTAGAGGTTTTACTTGCTTTAAAAAACCTCCCACACCTCCCCCTGAACCTGAA
ACATAAAATGAATGCAATTGTTGTTGTTAACTTGTTTATTGCAGCTTATAATGGTTACAAATAAAGCAAT
AGCATCACAAATTTCACAAATAAAGCATTTTTTTCACTGCATTCTAGTTGTGGTTTGTCCAAACTCATCA
ATGTATCTTATCATGTCTGGATCATCCCGCCATGGTATCAACGCCATATTTCTATTTACAGTAGGGACCT
CTTCGTTGTGTAGGTACCGCTGTATTCCTAGGGAAATAGTAGAGGCACCTTGAACTGTCTGCATCAGCCA
TATAGCCCCCGCTGTTCGACTTACAAACACAGGCACAGTACTGACAAACCCATACACCTCCTCTGAAATA
CCCATAGTTGCTAGGGCTGTCTCCGAACTCATTACACCCTCCAAAGTCAGAGCTGTAATTTCGCCATCAA
GGGCAGCGAGGGCTTCTCCAGATAAAATAGCTTCTGCCGAGAGTCCCGTAAGGGTAGACACTTCAGCTAA
TCCCTCGATGAGGTCTACTAGAATAGTCAGTGCGGCTCCCATTTTGAAAATTCACTTACTTGATCAGCTT
CAGAAGATGGCGGAGGGCCTCCAACACAGTAATTTTCCTCCCGACTCTTAAAATAGAAAATGTCAAGTCA
GTTAAGCAGGAAGTGGACTAACTGACGCAGCTGGCCGTGCGACATCCTCTTTTAATTAGTTGCTAGGCAA
CGCCCTCCAGAGGGCGTGTGGTTTTGCAAGAGGAAGCAAAAGCCTCTCCACCCAGGCCTAGAATGTTTCC
ACCCAATCATTACTATGACAACAGCTGTTTTTTTTAGTATTAAGCAGAGGCCGGGGACCCCTGGGCCCGC
TTACTCTGGAGAAAAAGAAGAGAGGCATTGTAGAGGCTTCCAGAGGCAACTTGTCAAAACAGGACTGCTT
CTATTTCTGTCACACTGTCTGGCCCTGTCACAAGGTCCAGCACCTCCATACCCCCTTTAATAAGCAGTTT
GGGAACGGGTGCGGGTCTTACTCCGCCCATCCCGCCCCTAACTCCGCCCAGTTCCGCCCATTCTCCGCCC
CATGGCTGACTAATTTTTTTTATTTATGCAGAGGCCGAGGCCGCCTCGGCCTCTGAGCTATTCCAGAAGT
AGTGAGGAGGCTTTTTTGGAGGCCTAGGCTTTTGCAAAAAGCTAATTC
