>Addgene plasmid #66968 | G protein alpha-s-mCherry | addgene partial sequence | sequence record 121427 | SP6 5'-ATTTAGGTGACACTATAG-3'
TGTGATGGATATCTGCAGAATTCCAGCACACTGGCGGCCGTTACTAGTGGATCGATCCGAGCTCGGTACC
AAGCTTGGCCAAGCTTGGAGCTTACTAAATTTGGAACATCTAAGCAAGCTGAAGGGAAGAGGGGGTTTTC
AGAATCACTGGGGAGAAAAGGGAAAGGTTGCGGTGTTGATCATGCCCTATGGTGGGTGATCAACTGCTTG
TACGATTGCGTTTCACTCTTAATTAATTGTGCTTAAGGCTGAATTAAATTTGGGCGTTCCCTTCTTAGAG
CAGCTCGTATTGGCGAAGATGCATGCGCTGGATGATGTCACGGCAGTCGTTGAAGACACGGCGGATGTTC
TCAGTGTCCACGGCGCAGGTAAAGTGAGGGTAGCAGTAGTGACGTCCATCTCCACTAGCAGTGCTGATTC
TCAGAAACTCATCCCGGATGAAGTACTTGGCCCGGGTCACGCGTGGGTCCTCTCCGGGCTCGGGAGTCGC
ATCCTCAGGAGTGGTGTAGCGAGCGAACTCTGGAAAGTAGTCCTCAATCTTCGATTTCCCAGCGAGGACC
TTCTCAGCAAGCAGATCTTGCTTGTTGAGGAAGAGGATCACAGAGATGGTACGCAGCCATCTGTTGTTCC
AGATGCTCTTGAAGAGGTTCAGAGCCTCCTGCAGACGGTTGGTCTGGTTGTCCTCCCGGATGACCATGTT
GTAGCTGCTGCTGGCCACCACGAAGATGATGGCAGTCACATCATTGAAGCACTGAATCCACTTGCGGCGT
TCATCGCGCTGGCCG
