>Addgene plasmid #66968 | G protein alpha-s-mCherry | addgene partial sequence | sequence record 122190 | mCherry-F 5'-ccccgtaatgcagaagaaga-3'
CCCCGAGGACGGCGCCCTGAAGGGCGAGATCAAGCAGAGGCTGAAGCTGAAGGACGGCGGCCACTACGAC
GCTGAGGTCAAGACCACCTACAAGGCCAAGAAGCCCGTGCAGCTGCCCGGCGCCTACAACGTCAACATCA
AGTTGGACATCACCTCCCACAACGAGGACTACACCATCGTGGAACAGTACGAACGCGCCGAGGGCCGCCA
CTCCACCGGCGGCATGGACGAGCTGTACAAGTCCGGAGGTGGAGGATCCGATGGTGAGAAGGCCACCAAA
GTGCAGGACATCAAAAACAACCTGAAGGAGGCCATTGAAACCATTGTGGCCGCCATGAGCAACCTGGTGC
CCCCCGTGGAGCTGGCCAACCCTGAGAACCAGTTCAGAGTGGACTACATTCTGAGCGTGATGAACGTGCC
AAACTTTGACTTCCCACCTGAATTCTATGAGCATGCCAAGGCTCTGTGGGAGGATGAGGGAGTTCGTGCC
TGCTACGAGCGCTCCAACGAGTACCAGCTGATCGACTGTGCCCAGTACTTCCTGGACAAGATTGATGTGA
TCAAGCAGGCCGAGTACATGCCGACTGAGCAGGACCTGCTTCGCTGCCGCGTCCTGACCTCTGGAATCTT
TGAGACCAAGTTCCAGGTGGACAAAGTCAACTTCCACATGTTCGATGTGGGCGGCCAGCGCGATGAACGC
CGCAAGTGGATTCAGTGCTTCAATGATGTGACTGCCATCATCTTCGTGGTGGCCAGCAGCAGCTACAACA
TGGTCATCCGGGAGG
