>Addgene plasmid #66968 | G protein alpha-s-mCherry | addgene partial sequence | sequence record 122191 | mCherry-R 5'-TTGGTCACCTTCAGCTTGG-3'
CTCGATCTCGAACTCGTGGCCGTTCACGGAGCCCTCCATGTGCACCTTGAAGCGCATGAACTCCTTGATG
ATGGCCATGTTATCCTCCTCGCCCTTGCTCACCATGCTCCCGCCCCCACCGGATCCCTCTCCGTTAAACC
CATTAACATGTAGAATCCTCATCTGCTTCACAATGGTGCTTTTGCCAGACTCTCCAGCACCCAGCAGCAG
CAGGCGGTGCGTGGCCCGGTAGACCTGCTTGTCCTTCTGCAGCTGCTTCTCGATCTTTTTGTTGGCCTCG
CGCTGCGCCTTCTCCTCGTTGCGCTGGTCCTCGGTCTTACTGTTGCCGAGGCAGCCCATGGCGGCGGCGG
GGCGCGGCCGGGCTGCGGGGCGGCGGGGACGGGGCGGGCGGCCTCGGGCGGGCCGGGAAAGCGGGGAACG
CGGGGAGGGTGGCGGCTCGGACTAAGGCAAGCGCGCGGCTCTCCGCCCCTCGCTCCGGGGCCGAGGCGGA
GCAGAGCAGGAGCCGCGGGAGCTGCTGCTGCGGAATTGGTCGACCAAGCTTGGGTCTCCCTATAGTGAGT
CGTATTAATTTCGATAAGCCAGTAAGCAGTGGGTTCTCTAGTTAGCCAGAGAGCTCTGCTTATATAGACC
TCCCACCGTACACGCCTACCGCCCATTTGCGTCAATGGGGCGGAGTTGTTACGACATTTTGGAAA
